>Addgene plasmid #37179 | UQ6177 | addgene partial sequence | sequence record 47887 | pEXT20-F1 5'-TACGACGTCACCGATCTGAC
CGGCGGGCGGCAGCGCGCCCTCGCCGAGGCGCCTCTTCAAGATTCCCGTGTACCGGAAGAACCGCGTGAT
CCTGCTCGATCTGAAAGACATCGTGCGCTTTCAGGGCGACGGCCACTACACGACGATCGTGACGCGGGAC
GACCGCTACCTGTCCAATCTTTCACTGGCCGATCTGGAGCTGCGTCTCGACAGCAGCATTTATCTGCGCG
TTCATCGCAGCCATATCGTGAGCCTGCAATATGCGGTGGAGCTGGTCAAACTGGACGAGAGCGTCAATCT
CGTCATGGACGACGCGGAACAGACCCAGGTGCCGGTCAGCCGCTCGCGAACGGCGCAACTGAAGGAACTG
CTCGGTGTGGTCCATCACCATCACCATCACTGATAAGCTTGGCTGTTTTGGCGGATGAGAGAAAAAATTT
CGTCGCCCGCCATAAA
