>Addgene plasmid #37179 | UQ6177 | addgene partial sequence | sequence record 47888 | pRcoM1bs-R 5'-GAGAGGCGGTTTGCGTATT
GTGAGACGGGCAACAGCTGATTGCCCTTCACCGCCTGGCCCTGAGAGAGTTGCAGCAAGCGGTCCACGCT
GGTTTGCCCCAGCAGGCGAAAATCCTGTTTGATGGTGGTTAACGGCGGGATATAACATGAGCTGTCTTCG
GTATCGTCGTATCCCACTACCGAGATATCCGCACCAACGCGCAGCCCGGACTCGGTAATGGCGCGCATTG
CGCCCAGCGCCATCTGATCGTTGGCAACCAGCATCGCAGTGGGAACGATGCCCTCATTCAGCATTTGCAT
GGTTTGTTGAAAACCGGACATGGCACTCCAGTCGCCTTCCCGTTCCGCTATCGGCTGAATTTGATTGCGA
GTGAGATATTTATGCCAGCCAGCCAGACGCAGACGCGCCGAGACAGAACTTAATGGGCCCGCTAACAGCG
CGATTTGCTGGTGACCCAATGCGACCAGATGCTCCACGCCCAGTCGCGTACCGTCTTCATGGGAGAAAAT
AATACTGTTGATGGGTGTCTGGTCAGAGACATCAAGAAATAACGCCGGAACATTAGTGCAGGCAGCTTCC
ACAGCAATGGCATCCTGGTCATCCAGCGGATAGTTAATGATCAGCCCACTGACGCGTTGCGCGAGAAGAT
TGTGCACCGCCGCTTTACAGGCTTCGACGCCGCTTCGTTCTACCATCGACACCACCACGCTGGCACCCAG
TTGATCGGCGCGAGATTTAATCGCCGCGACAATTTGCGACGGCGCGTGCAGGGCCAGACTGGAGGTGGCA
ACGCCAATCAGCAACGACTGTTTGCCCGCCAGTTGTTGTGCCACGCGGTTGGGAATGTAATTCAGCTCCG
CCATCGCCGCTTCCACTTTTTCCCGCGTTTTCGCAGAAACGTGGCTGGGCCTGGTTCACCACGCGGGAAA
CGGTCTGATAAGAGACACCG
