>Addgene plasmid #37179 | UQ6177 | addgene partial sequence | sequence record 51400 | M13pUC-rev 5'-AGCGGATAACAATTTCACACAGG-3'
TTAAATGAAATCGTCTGAGCCCGCTTCCGTATCGGCGGCCGAGCGCCGCGCGGAGACGTTCCAGCACAAG
CTCGAGCAGTTCAATCCGGGGATCGTCTGGCTGGACCAGCACGGCCGCGTCACGGCATTCAACGACGTCG
CGCTGCAAATTCTCGGGCCGGCCGGCGAGCAATCGCTAGGCGTGGCGCAGGATAGTCTGTTCGGCATCGA
CGTGGTGCAACTGCACCCGGAGAAAAGCCGCGACAAGCTGCGCTTCCTGCTGCAGTCGAAAGACGTGGGT
GGCTGCCCGGTCAAGTCGCCGCCGCCGGTGGCGATGATGATCAATATTCCCGACCGGATCCTGATGATCA
AGGTGTCCAGCATGATCGCCGCCGGCGGCGCGTGCGGCACCTGCATGATCTTCTACGACGTCACCGATCT
GACCACCGAGCCCTCCGGCCTGCCGGCGGGCGGCAGCGCGCCCTCGCCGAGGCGCCTCTTCAAGATTCCC
GTGTACCGGAAGAACCGCGTGATCCTGCTCGATCTGAAAGACATCGTGCGCTTTCAGGGCGACGGCCACT
ACACGACGATCGTGACGCGGGACGACCGCTACCTGTCCAATCTTTCACTGGCCGATCTGGAGCTGCGTCT
CGACAGCAGCATTTATCTGCGCGTTCATCGCAGCCATATCGTGAGCCTGCAATATGCGGTGGAGCTGGTC
AAACTGGACGAGAGCGTCAATCTCGTCATGGACGACGCGGAACAGACCCAGGTGCCGGTCAGCCGCTCGC
GAACGGCGCAACTGAAGGAACTGCTCGGTGTGGTCCATCACCATCACCATCACTGATAAGCTTGGCTGTT
TTG
