[The description below was written by a language model from this plasmid's Addgene catalogue record.]
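Description:
UQ6177 is not a single plasmid but a two-plasmid Escherichia coli reporter strain: the chloramphenicol-resistant host UQ5853 carrying both pUX3272 and pUX2410. The pair is maintained by dual selection with ampicillin and kanamycin. pUX2410 is the high-copy, ampicillin-resistant component, and pUX3272 is the low-copy component, conferring kanamycin and spectinomycin resistance. The record gives no origins of replication or sizes for either plasmid, and no feature table or sequence annotation is provided.

pUX2410 is the expression plasmid, producing the Burkholderia xenovorans RcoM1 protein with a C-terminal 6×His tag. The promoter driving RcoM1 is not stated, although the listed sequencing primer name hints at a pEXT20-type expression context. pUX3272 is the reporter plasmid, derived from the pUX3009 system. It carries a coxM1′::lacZ fusion that includes the binding sites designated "d + e + f", and its RNA polymerase recognition region has been altered to an improved −35/−10 arrangement with an 18-nucleotide spacer. In this design, RcoM1 supplied from the high-copy plasmid acts on its binding sites in the coxM1 promoter region on the low-copy plasmid, and the resulting transcription is read out as β-galactosidase activity from lacZ.

The strain therefore serves as an in vivo assay for RcoM1-dependent transcriptional activity at the coxM1 promoter, and the His tag would allow affinity purification or detection of the regulator. The improved core promoter presumably changes reporter output relative to the parental pUX3009 system, though the record does not describe the effect. Details of strain usage are referred to a separate depositor document.
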