Addgene plasmid #37179: UQ6177
Depositing lab: Gary Roberts. Depositing organization: University of Wisconsin, Madison.
Backbone
  Vector backbone: pUX3272 AND pUX2410
  Modifications to backbone: pUX3272 = pUX3009 reporter system with an improved −35/−10 RNAP binding region (5′-TTGACA-(18N)-TATCCT-3′)
Growth in bacteria
  Bacterial resistance: Ampicillin and Kanamycin, 100 & 50 μg/mL
  Growth temperature: 37°C
  Growth strain: E. Coli UQ5853
  Growth instructions: Copy number: pUX2410 High / pUX3272 Low
  Copy number: Unknown
Gene/Insert
  Gene/Insert name: coxM1′::lacZ reporter system of pUX3009 with an improved −35/ −10 RNAP binding region AND RcoM1 with C-term 6xHIS tag
  Cloning method: Unknown
  Sequencing primers: 5′ pEXT20-F1; 3′ pRcoM1bs-R
Terms and licenses: Academic/Nonprofit Terms; Industry Terms: Not Available to Industry
Depositor comments: This is Roberts lab strain UQ5853 (Addgene #37159) containing Roberts lab plasmids pUX3272 (pUX3009 based coxM1′::lacZ reporter system with binding sites “d + e + f” and an improved −35/−10 RNAP binding region (5′-TTGACA-(18N)-TATCCT-3′) ) AND pUX2410 (for expression of Burkholderia xenovorans RcoM1 protein + C-terminal 6×His tag). Strain is CmR, pUX3272 is KanR and SpecR, pUX2410 is AmpR. Can be grown in Amp + Kan. For strain usage see attached pdf.
How to cite: UQ6177 was a gift from Gary Roberts (Addgene plasmid # 37179)
